Addgene plasmid #147767: pN1-HsSmg5-G120E-del133-155-V5-SBP-MBP_V
Purpose: Mammalian Expression of HsSmg5-G120E-del133-155
Depositing lab: Elisa Izaurralde. Depositing organization: Max Planck Institute for Developmental Biology. Publication: The SMG5-SMG7 heterodimer directly recruits the CCR4-NOT deadenylase complex to mRNAs containing nonsense codons via interaction with POP2. Loh B, Jonas S, Izaurralde E. Genes Dev. 2013 Oct 1;27(19):2125-38. doi: 10.1101/gad.226951.113. PubMed 24115769.
Backbone
  Vector backbone: Unknown
  Vector type: Mammalian Expression
Growth in bacteria
  Bacterial resistance: Kanamycin, 50 μg/mL
  Growth temperature: 37°C
  Growth strain: DH5alpha
  Copy number: High Copy
Gene/Insert
  Gene/Insert name: HsSmg5-G120E-del133-155
  Species: H. sapiens (human)
  Mutation: one silent mutation C969T compared to the sequence given by NCBI: NM_015327.2.
  Entrez Gene: SMG5 (a.k.a. EST1B, LPTS-RP1, LPTSRP1, SMG-5)
  Cloning method: Unknown
Terms and licenses: Academic/Nonprofit Terms; Industry Terms: Not Available to Industry
Depositor comments: Plasmids from this collection were made available to the research community and donated after the lab closed. Please note that the sequence provided by the depositing laboratory may be theoretical/predicted or based on Sanger sequencing results. There may be discrepancies between sequencing results obtained by Addgene and the depositor sequence. If an Addgene verified sequence is not available, please contact before placing your order to request that our lab fully sequence the plasmid.
How to cite: pN1-HsSmg5-G120E-del133-155-V5-SBP-MBP_V was a gift from Elisa Izaurralde (Addgene plasmid # 147767 ; http://n2t.net/addgene:147767 ; RRID:Addgene_147767)
