[The description below was written by a language model from this plasmid's Addgene catalogue record and pLannotate feature annotations shown in this document.]
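Description:
pN1-HsSmg5-G120E-del133-155-V5-SBP-MBP_V is an 8,290 nt mammalian expression plasmid encoding a mutant form of human SMG5, a nonsense-mediated mRNA decay factor that, together with SMG7, links UPF1 to the mRNA degradation machinery. The catalogue lists the backbone as unknown, but the "pN1" name and the annotated layout point to a C-terminal-fusion vector: a CMV enhancer and immediate early promoter, multiple cloning site fragments on either side of the insert, and an SV40 polyadenylation signal. It is maintained in E. coli through a high-copy ColE1/pUC-type origin and also carries an f1 origin. A single NeoR/KanR (Tn5 aminoglycoside phosphotransferase) gene sits behind tandem bacterial (bla) and SV40 early promoters and ends in the HSV TK poly(A) signal. This gives kanamycin selection in bacteria and allows G418 selection in mammalian cells. The short large T antigen, ble and bGH poly(A) hits are annotated only as fragments and are probably backbone remnants rather than functional parts.

The SMG5 coding sequence carries the G120E substitution and a deletion of residues 133–155, as stated in the construct name, plus a silent C969T change relative to the reference transcript. It is followed downstream by a V5 epitope tag, a streptavidin-binding peptide (SBP) and a signal-sequence-free maltose binding protein (MBP). This suggests a single fusion protein that can be detected by V5 antibodies and captured on streptavidin resin. The record does not say what the mutations do. The associated publication concerns recruitment of the CCR4-NOT deadenylase complex by the SMG5–SMG7 heterodimer, so the construct is likely a variant for pulldown or interaction assays in human cells.
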