Features (pLannotate 1.2.2; 18 found; start..end, strand, type, name):
     61..364     +  enhancer       CMV enhancer: human cytomegalovirus immediate early enhancer
    365..568     +  promoter       CMV promoter: human cytomegalovirus (CMV) immediate early promoter
    591..634     +  misc_feature   MCS (fragment): multiple cloning site
    640..3618    +  CDS            SMG5: SMG5_HUMAN - Also known as EST1B, KIAA1089. Experimental evidence at protein level: Swiss-Prot protein existence level 1. Plays a role in nonsense-mediated mRNA decay. Does not have RNase activity by itself. Promotes dephosphorylation of UPF1. Together with SMG7 is thought to provide a link to the mRNA degradation machinery involving exonucleolytic pathways, and to serve as an adapter for UPF1 to protein phosphatase 2A (PP2A), thereby triggering UPF1 dephosphorylation. Necessary for TERT activity. From Homo sapiens (Human).
   3621..3653    +  misc_feature   MCS (fragment): multiple cloning site
   3661..3702    +  CDS            V5 tag: epitope tag from simian virus 5
   3724..3837    +  CDS            SBP: streptavidin-binding peptide selected from a peptide library; binds streptavidin with nanomolar affinity (Keefe et al., 2001)
   3862..4953    +  CDS            MBP: maltose binding protein from E. coli; malE (mutated); This version of the gene does not encode a signal sequence, so MBP will remain in the cytosol.
   4972..5055    +  CDS            large T antigen (fragment): large T antigen from SV40 (simian virus 40)
   5078..5199    +  polyA_signal   SV40 poly(A) signal: SV40 polyadenylation signal
   5233..5661    -  rep_origin     f1 ori (sequence partly withheld): f1 bacteriophage origin of replication; arrow indicates direction of (+) strand synthesis
   5688..5792    +  promoter       AmpR promoter: bla
   5794..6151    +  promoter       SV40 promoter: SV40 enhancer and early promoter
   6186..6980    +  CDS            NeoR/KanR: aminoglycoside phosphotransferase from Tn5; aph(3')-II (or nptII); confers resistance to neomycin, kanamycin, and G418 (Geneticin®)
   7001..7153    +  CDS            ble (fragment): BLE_KLEPN - Experimental evidence at protein level: Swiss-Prot protein existence level 1. Binding protein with a strong affinity to the bleomycin family of antibiotics. Binds to CL990; an antimitotic-antibiotic compound. From Klebsiella pneumoniae.
   7212..7259    +  polyA_signal   HSV TK poly(A) signal: herpes simplex virus thymidine kinase polyadenylation signal (Cole and Stacy, 1985)
   7350..7366    -  polyA_signal   bGH poly(A) signal (fragment): bovine growth hormone polyadenylation signal
   7588..8176    +  rep_origin     ori: high-copy-number ColE1/pMB1/pBR322/pUC origin of replication
>Addgene plasmid #147767 | pN1-HsSmg5-G120E-del133-155-V5-SBP-MBP_V | addgene full sequence | sequence record 357455 | Addgene NGS Result
TAGTTATTAATAGTAATCAATTACGGGGTCATTAGTTCATAGCCCATATATGGAGTTCCGCGTTACATAA
CTTACGGTAAATGGCCCGCCTGGCTGACCGCCCAACGACCCCCGCCCATTGACGTCAATAATGACGTATG
TTCCCATAGTAACGCCAATAGGGACTTTCCATTGACGTCAATGGGTGGAGTATTTACGGTAAACTGCCCA
CTTGGCAGTACATCAAGTGTATCATATGCCAAGTACGCCCCCTATTGACGTCAATGACGGTAAATGGCCC
GCCTGGCATTATGCCCAGTACATGACCTTATGGGACTTTCCTACTTGGCAGTACATCTACGTATTAGTCA
TCGCTATTACCATGGTGATGCGGTTTTGGCAGTACATCAATGGGCGTGGATAGCGGTTTGACTCACGGGG
ATTTCCAAGTCTCCACCCCATTGACGTCAATGGGAGTTTGTTTTGGCACCAAAATCAACGGGACTTTCCA
AAATGTCGTAACAACTCCGCCCCATTGACGCAAATGGGCGGTAGGCGTGTACGGTGGGAGGTCTATATAA
GCAGAGCTGGTTTAGTGAACCGTCAGATCCGCTAGCGCTACCGGACTCAGATCTCGAGCTCAAGCTTCGA
ATTCGCAACATGAGCCAAGGCCCCCCCACAGGGGAGAGCAGCGAGCCCGAAGCAAAAGTCCTCCACACTA
AGCGGCTTTACCGGGCTGTGGTGGAGGCTGTGCATCGACTTGACCTCATCCTTTGCAACAAAACTGCTTA
TCAAGAAGTATTCAAACCAGAAAACATTAGCCTGAGGAACAAGCTGCGTGAGCTCTGCGTCAAGCTTATG
TTCCTGCACCCAGTGGACTATGGGAGAAAGGCTGAGGAGCTGCTGTGGAGAAAGGTATACTATGAAGTTA
TCCAGCTTATCAAGACTAACAAAAAGCACATCCACAGCCGGAGCACTTTGGAATGTGCCTACAGGACGCA
CCTGGTTGCTGGTATTGAGTTCTACCAGCATCTCCTTCTCTATATCCAGTCCCACCCAGTGTCTGCCTCA
GGGAAGGAGATGGATTGGGCACAGATGGCATGTCACCGATGTCTGGTGTATCTGGGGGATTTGTCCCGAT
ATCAGAATGAATTAGCTGGCGTAGATACCGAGCTGCTAGCCGAGAGATTTTACTACCAAGCCCTGTCAGT
AGCTCCTCAGATTGGAATGCCCTTCAATCAGCTGGGCACCCTGGCAGGCAGCAAGTACTATAATGTGGAA
GCCATGTATTGCTACCTGCGCTGCATCCAGTCAGAAGTGTCCTTTGAGGGAGCCTATGGGAACCTCAAGC
GGCTGTATGACAAGGCAGCCAAAATGTACCACCAACTGAAGAAGTGTGAGACTCGGAAACTGTCTCCTGG
CAAAAAGCGATGTAAAGACATTAAAAGGTTGCTAGTGAACTTTATGTATCTGCAAAGCCTCCTACAGCCC
AAAAGCAGCTCCGTGGACTCAGAGCTGACCTCACTTTGCCAGTCAGTCCTGGAGGACTTCAACCTCTGTC
TCTTCTACCTGCCCTCCTCACCCAACCTCAGCCTGGCCAGTGAGGATGAGGAGGAGTATGAGAGTGGATA
TGCTTTCCTCCCGGACCTTCTCATCTTTCAAATGGTCATCATCTGCCTTATGTGTGTGCACAGCTTGGAG
AGAGCAGGATCCAAGCAGTACAGTGCAGCCATTGCCTTCACCCTGGCCCTCTTTTCCCACCTCGTCAATC
ATGTCAACATACGGCTGCAGGCTGAGCTGGAAGAGGGCGAGAATCCCGTCCCGGCATTCCAGAGTGATGG
CACAGATGAACCAGAGTCCAAGGAACCTGTGGAGAAAGAGGAGGAGCCAGATCCTGAGCCTCCTCCTGTA
ACACCCCAAGTGGGTGAGGGCAGAAAGAGCCGTAAGTTCTCTCGCCTCTCCTGTCTCCGCCGTCGCCGCC
ACCCACCCAAAGTTGGTGATGACAGTGACCTGAGTGAAGGCTTTGAATCGGACTCAAGCCATGACTCAGC
CCGGGCCAGTGAGGGCTCAGACAGTGGCTCTGACAAGAGTCTTGAAGGTGGGGGAACGGCCTTTGATGCT
GAAACAGACTCGGAAATGAATAGCCAGGAGTCCCGATCAGACTTGGAAGATATGGAGGAAGAGGAGGGGA
CACGGTCACCAACCCTGGAGCCCCCTCGGGGCAGATCAGAGGCTCCCGATTCCCTCAATGGCCCACTGGG
CCCCAGTGAGGCTAGCATTGCCAGCAATCTACAAGCCATGTCCACCCAGATGTTCCAGACTAAGCGCTGC
TTCCGACTGGCCCCCACCTTTAGCAACCTGCTCCTCCAGCCCACCACCAACCCTCATACCTCGGCCAGCC
ACAGGCCTTGCGTCAATGGGGATGTAGACAAGCCTTCAGAGCCAGCCTCTGAGGAGGGCTCTGAGTCGGA
GGGGAGTGAGTCCAGTGGACGCTCCTGTCGGAATGAGCGCAGCATCCAGGAGAAGCTTCAGGTCCTGATG
GCCGAAGGTCTGCTTCCTGCTGTGAAAGTCTTCCTGGACTGGCTTCGGACCAACCCCGACCTCATCATCG
TGTGTGCGCAGAGCTCTCAAAGTCTGTGGAACCGCCTGTCTGTGTTGCTGAATCTGTTGCCTGCTGCTGG
TGAACTCCAGGAGTCTGGCCTGGCCTTGTGTCCTGAGGTCCAAGATCTTCTTGAAGGTTGTGAACTGCCT
GACCTCCCCTCTAGCCTTCTGCTCCCAGAGGACATGGCTCTTCGTAACCTGCCCCCGCTCCGAGCTGCCC
ACAGACGCTTTAACTTTGACACGGATCGGCCCCTGCTCAGCACCTTAGAGGAGTCAGTGGTGCGCATCTG
CTGCATCCGCAGCTTTGGTCATTTCATCGCCCGCCTGCAAGGCAGCATCCTGCAGTTCAACCCAGAGGTT
GGCATCTTCGTCAGCATTGCCCAGTCTGAGCAGGAGAGCCTGCTGCAGCAGGCCCAGGCACAGTTCCGAA
TGGCACAGGAGGAAGCTCGTCGGAACAGGCTCATGAGAGACATGGCTCAGCTACGACTTCAGCTCGAAGT
GTCTCAGCTGGAGGGCAGCCTGCAGCAGCCCAAGGCCCAGTCAGCCATGTCTCCCTACCTCGTCCCTGAC
ACCCAGGCCCTCTGCCACCATCTCCCTGTCATCCGCCAACTGGCCACCAGTGGCCGCTTCATTGTCATCA
TCCCAAGGACAGTGATCGATGGCCTGGATTTGCTGAAGAAGGAACACCCAGGGGCCCGGGATGGGATTCG
GTACCTGGAGGCAGAGTTTAAAAAAGGAAACAGGTACATTCGCTGCCAGAAAGAGGTGGGAAAGAGCTTT
GAGCGGCATAAGCTGAAGAGGCAGGATGCAGATGCCTGGACTCTCTATAAGATCCTAGACAGCTGCAAAC
AGCTGACTCTGGCCCAGGGGGCAGGTGAGGAGGATCCGAGTGGCATGGTGACCATCATCACAGGCCTTCC
ACTGGACAACCCCAGCGTGCTTTCAGGCCCCATGCAGGCAGCCCTGCAGGCCGCTGCCCACGCCAGTGTG
GACATCAAGAATGTTCTGGACTTCTACAAGCAGTGGAAGGAAATTGGTACGTCGACGGTACCGCGGGCCC
GGGATCCACCGGTCCCTCCAGGTAAGCCTATCCCTAACCCTCTCCTCGGTCTCGATTCTACGCCCGGAAG
CGGTAGCGGTACCATGGACGAGAAGACCACCGGCTGGGGGGGCGGCCACGTGGTGGAGGGCCTGGCCGGC
GAGCTGGAGCAGCTGCGGGCCAGGCTGGAGCACCACCCTCAGGGCCAGCGGGAGCCCTCCGGCGGCTGCA
AGCCCCTCGACATGAAAATCGAAGAAGGTAAACTGGTAATCTGGATTAACGGCGATAAAGGCTATAACGG
TCTCGCTGAAGTCGGTAAGAAATTCGAGAAAGATACCGGAATTAAAGTCACCGTTGAGCATCCGGATAAA
CTGGAAGAGAAATTCCCGCAGGTTGCGGCAACTGGCGATGGCCCTGACATTATCTTCTGGGCACACGACC
GCTTTGGTGGCTACGCTCAATCTGGCCTGTTGGCTGAAATCACCCCGGACAAAGCGTTCCAGGACAAGCT
GTATCCGTTTACCTGGGATGCCGTACGTTACAACGGCAAGCTGATTGCTTACCCGATCGCTGTTGAAGCG
TTATCGCTGATTTATAACAAAGATCTGCTGCCGAACCCGCCAAAAACCTGGGAAGAGATCCCGGCGCTGG
ATAAAGAACTGAAAGCGAAAGGTAAGAGCGCGCTGATGTTCAACCTGCAAGAACCGTACTTCACCTGGCC
GCTGATTGCTGCTGACGGGGGTTATGCGTTCAAGTATGAAAACGGCAAGTACGACATTAAAGACGTGGGC
GTGGATAACGCTGGCGCGAAAGCGGGTCTGACCTTCCTGGTTGACCTGATTAAAAGCAAACACATGAATG
CAGACACCGATTACTCCATCGCAGAAGCTGCCTTTAATAAAGGCGAAACAGCGATGACCATCAACGGCCC
GTGGGCATGGTCCAACATCGACACCAGCAAAGTGAATTATGGTGTAACGGTACTGCCGACCTTCAAGGGT
CAACCATCCAAACCGTTCGTTGGCGTGCTGAGCGCAGGTATTAACGCCGCCAGTCCGAACAAAGAGCTGG
CGAAAGAGTTCCTCGAAAACTATCTGCTGACTGATGAAGGTCTGGAAGCGGTTAATAAAGACAAACCGCT
GGGTGCCGTAGCGCTGAAGTCTTACGAGGAAGAGTTGGCGAAAGATCCACGTATTGCCGCCACCATGGAA
AACGCCCAGAAAGGTGAAATCATGCCGAACATCCCGCAGATGTCCGCTTTCTGGTATGCCGTGCGTACTG
CGGTGATCAACGCCGCCAGCGGTCGTCAGACTGTCGATGAAGCCCTGAAAGACTAAGCGGCCGCGACTCT
AGATCATAATCAGCCATACCACATTTGTAGAGGTTTTACTTGCTTTAAAAAACCTCCCACACCTCCCCCT
GAACCTGAAACATAAAATGAATGCAATTGTTGTTGTTAACTTGTTTATTGCAGCTTATAATGGTTACAAA
TAAAGCAATAGCATCACAAATTTCACAAATAAAGCATTTTTTTCACTGCATTCTAGTTGTGGTTTGTCCA
AACTCATCAATGTATCTTAAGGCGTAAATTGTAAGCGTTAATATTTTGTTAAAATTCGCGTTAAATTTTT
GTTAAATCAGCTCATTTTTTAACCAATAGGCCGAAATCGGCAAAATCCCTTATAAATCAAAAGAATAGAC
CGAGATAGGGT
[37 nt withheld, positions 5332-5368]
AAAGAACGTGGACTCCAACGTCAAAGG
[49 nt withheld, positions 5396-5444]
T
[91 nt withheld, positions 5446-5536]
G
[124 nt withheld, positions 5538-5661]
CAGGTGGCACTTTTCGGGGAAATGTGCGCGGAACCCCTATTTGTTTATTTTTCTAAATACATTCAAATAT
GTATCCGCTCATGAGACAATAACCCTGATAAATGCTTCAATAATATTGAAAAAGGAAGAGTCCTGAGGCG
GAAAGAACCAGCTGTGGAATGTGTGTCAGTTAGGGTGTGGAAAGTCCCCAGGCTCCCCAGCAGGCAGAAG
TATGCAAAGCATGCATCTCAATTAGTCAGCAACCAGGTGTGGAAAGTCCCCAGGCTCCCCAGCAGGCAGA
AGTATGCAAAGCATGCATCTCAATTAGTCAGCAACCATAGTCCCGCCCCTAACTCCGCCCATCCCGCCCC
TAACTCCGCCCAGTTCCGCCCATTCTCCGCCCCATGGCTGACTAATTTTTTTTATTTATGCAGAGGCCGA
GGCCGCCTCGGCCTCTGAGCTATTCCAGAAGTAGTGAGGAGGCTTTTTTGGAGGCCTAGGCTTTTGCAAA
GATCGATCAAGAGACAGGATGAGGATCGTTTCGCATGATTGAACAAGATGGATTGCACGCAGGTTCTCCG
GCCGCTTGGGTGGAGAGGCTATTCGGCTATGACTGGGCACAACAGACAATCGGCTGCTCTGATGCCGCCG
TGTTCCGGCTGTCAGCGCAGGGGCGCCCGGTTCTTTTTGTCAAGACCGACCTGTCCGGTGCCCTGAATGA
ACTGCAAGACGAGGCAGCGCGGCTATCGTGGCTGGCCACGACGGGCGTTCCTTGCGCAGCTGTGCTCGAC
GTTGTCACTGAAGCGGGAAGGGACTGGCTGCTATTGGGCGAAGTGCCGGGGCAGGATCTCCTGTCATCTC
ACCTTGCTCCTGCCGAGAAAGTATCCATCATGGCTGATGCAATGCGGCGGCTGCATACGCTTGATCCGGC
TACCTGCCCATTCGACCACCAAGCGAAACATCGCATCGAGCGAGCACGTACTCGGATGGAAGCCGGTCTT
GTCGATCAGGATGATCTGGACGAAGAGCATCAGGGGCTCGCGCCAGCCGAACTGTTCGCCAGGCTCAAGG
CGAGCATGCCCGACGGCGAGGATCTCGTCGTGACCCATGGCGATGCCTGCTTGCCGAATATCATGGTGGA
AAATGGCCGCTTTTCTGGATTCATCGACTGTGGCCGGCTGGGTGTGGCGGACCGCTATCAGGACATAGCG
TTGGCTACCCGTGATATTGCTGAAGAGCTTGGCGGCGAATGGGCTGACCGCTTCCTCGTGCTTTACGGTA
TCGCCGCTCCCGATTCGCAGCGCATCGCCTTCTATCGCCTTCTTGACGAGTTCTTCTGAGCGGGACTCTG
GGGTTCGAAATGACCGACCAAGCGACGCCCAACCTGCCATCACGAGATTTCGATTCCACCGCCGCCTTCT
ATGAAAGGTTGGGCTTCGGAATCGTTTTCCGGGACGCCGGCTGGATGATCCTCCAGCGCGGGGATCTCAT
GCTGGAGTTCTTCGCCCACCCTAGGGGGAGGCTAACTGAAACACGGAAGGAGACAATACCGGAAGGAACC
CGCGCTATGACGGCAATAAAAAGACAGAATAAAACGCACGGTGTTGGGTCGTTTGTTCATAAACGCGGGG
TTCGGTCCCAGGGCTGGCACTCTGTCGATACCCCACCGAGACCCCATTGGGGCCAATACGCCCGCGTTTC
TTCCTTTTCCCCACCCCACCCCCCAAGTTCGGGTGAAGGCCCAGGGCTCGCAGCCAACGTCGGGGCGGCA
GGCCCTGCCATAGCCTCAGGTTACTCATATATACTTTAGATTGATTTAAAACTTCATTTTTAATTTAAAA
GGATCTAGGTGAAGATCCTTTTTGATAATCTCATGACCAAAATCCCTTAACGTGAGTTTTCGTTCCACTG
AGCGTCAGACCCCGTAGAAAAGATCAAAGGATCTTCTTGAGATCCTTTTTTTCTGCGCGTAATCTGCTGC
TTGCAAACAAAAAAACCACCGCTACCAGCGGTGGTTTGTTTGCCGGATCAAGAGCTACCAACTCTTTTTC
CGAAGGTAACTGGCTTCAGCAGAGCGCAGATACCAAATACTGTTCTTCTAGTGTAGCCGTAGTTAGGCCA
CCACTTCAAGAACTCTGTAGCACCGCCTACATACCTCGCTCTGCTAATCCTGTTACCAGTGGCTGCTGCC
AGTGGCGATAAGTCGTGTCTTACCGGGTTGGACTCAAGACGATAGTTACCGGATAAGGCGCAGCGGTCGG
GCTGAACGGGGGGTTCGTGCACACAGCCCAGCTTGGAGCGAACGACCTACACCGAACTGAGATACCTACA
GCGTGAGCTATGAGAAAGCGCCACGCTTCCCGAAGGGAGAAAGGCGGACAGGTATCCGGTAAGCGGCAGG
GTCGGAACAGGAGAGCGCACGAGGGAGCTTCCAGGGGGAAACGCCTGGTATCTTTATAGTCCTGTCGGGT
TTCGCCACCTCTGACTTGAGCGTCGATTTTTGTGATGCTCGTCAGGGGGGCGGAGCCTATGGAAAAACGC
CAGCAACGCGGCCTTTTTACGGTTCCTGGCCTTTTGCTGGCCTTTTGCTCACATGTTCTTTCCTGCGTTA
TCCCCTGATTCTGTGGATAACCGTATTACCGCCATGCAT
